>Addgene plasmid #117622 | pEPOR2KN0055 | depositor full sequence | sequence record 221888 | Full Sequence
GAACACTCTGTGCCGATGTATCACCTCTCGCAAGAATTCAAGCTTGGAGGTCAACATGGTGGAGCACGAC
ACTCTGGTCTACTCCAAAAATGTCAAAGATACAGTCTCAGAAGATCAAAGGGCTATTGAGACTTTTCAAC
AAAGGATAATTTCGGGAAACCTCCTCGGATTCCATTGCCCAGCTATCTGTCACTTCATCGAAAGGACAGT
AGAAAAGGAAGGTGGCTCCTACAAATGCCATCATTGCGATAAAGGAAAGGCTATCATTCAAGATCTCTCT
GCCGACAGTGGTCCCAAAGATGGACCCCCACCCACGAGGAGCATCGTGGAAAAAGAAGAGGTTCCAACCA
CGTCTACAAAGCAAGTGGATTGATGTGATAACATGGTGGAGCACGACACTCTGGTCTACTCCAAAAATGT
CAAAGATACAGTCTCAGAAGATCAAAGGGCTATTGAGACTTTTCAACAAAGGATAATTTCGGGAAACCTC
CTCGGATTCCATTGCCCAGCTATCTGTCACTTCATCGAAAGGACAGTAGAAAAGGAAGGTGGCTCCTACA
AATGCCATCATTGCGATAAAGGAAAGGCTATCATTCAAGATCTCTCTGCCGACAGTGGTCCCAAAGATGG
ACCCCCACCCACGAGGAGCATCGTGGAAAAAGAAGAGGTTCCAACCACGTCTACAAAGCAAGTGGATTGA
TGTGACATCTCCACTGACGTAAGGGATGACGCACAATCCCACTATCCTTCGCAAGACCCTTCCTCTATAT
AAGGAAGTTCATTTCATTTGGAGAGGACACGCTCGAGTATAAGAGCTCATTTTTACAACAATTACCAACA
ACAACAAACAACAAACAACATTACAATTACATTTACAATTATCGATACAATGGACAAGAAGTACTCCATT
GGGCTCGATATCGGCACAAACAGCGTCGGCTGGGCCGTCATTACGGACGAGTACAAGGTGCCGAGCAAAA
AATTCAAAGTTCTGGGCAATACCGATCGCCACAGCATAAAGAAGAACCTCATTGGCGCCCTCCTGTTCGA
CTCCGGGGAGACGGCCGAAGCCACGCGGCTCAAAAGAACAGCACGGCGCAGATATACCCGCAGAAAGAAT
CGGATCTGCTACCTGCAGGAGATCTTTAGTAATGAGATGGCTAAGGTGGATGACTCTTTCTTCCATAGGC
TGGAGGAGTCCTTTTTGGTGGAGGAGGATAAAAAGCACGAGCGCCACCCAATCTTTGGCAATATCGTGGA
CGAGGTGGCGTACCATGAAAAGTACCCAACCATATATCATCTGAGGAAGAAGCTTGTAGACAGTACTGAT
AAGGCTGACTTGCGGTTGATCTATCTCGCGCTGGCGCATATGATCAAATTTCGGGGACACTTCCTCATCG
AGGGGGACCTGAACCCAGACAACAGCGATGTCGACAAACTCTTTATCCAACTGGTTCAGACTTACAATCA
GCTTTTCGAAGAGAACCCGATCAACGCATCCGGAGTTGACGCCAAAGCAATCCTGAGCGCTAGGCTGTCC
AAATCCCGGCGGCTCGAAAACCTCATCGCACAGCTCCCTGGGGAGAAGAAGAACGGCCTGTTTGGTAATC
TTATCGCCCTGTCACTCGGGCTGACCCCCAACTTTAAATCTAACTTCGACCTGGCCGAAGATGCCAAGCT
TCAACTGAGCAAAGACACCTACGATGATGATCTCGACAATCTGCTGGCCCAGATCGGCGACCAGTACGCA
GACCTTTTTTTGGCGGCAAAGAACCTGTCAGACGCCATTCTGCTGAGTGATATTCTGCGAGTGAACACGG
AGATCACCAAAGCTCCGCTGAGCGCTAGTATGATCAAGCGCTATGATGAGCACCACCAAGACTTGACTTT
GCTGAAGGCCCTTGTCAGACAGCAACTGCCTGAGAAGTACAAGGAAATTTTCTTCGATCAGTCTAAAAAT
GGCTACGCCGGATACATTGACGGCGGAGCAAGCCAGGAGGAATTTTACAAATTTATTAAGCCCATCTTGG
AAAAAATGGACGGCACCGAGGAGCTGCTGGTAAAGCTTAACAGAGAAGATCTGTTGCGCAAACAGCGCAC
TTTCGACAATGGAAGCATCCCCCACCAGATTCACCTGGGCGAACTGCACGCTATCCTCAGGCGGCAAGAG
GATTTCTACCCCTTTTTGAAAGATAACAGGGAAAAGATTGAGAAAATCCTCACATTTCGGATACCCTACT
ATGTAGGCCCCCTCGCCCGGGGAAATTCCAGATTCGCGTGGATGACTCGCAAATCAGAAGAGACTATCAC
TCCCTGGAACTTCGAGGAAGTCGTGGATAAGGGGGCCTCTGCCCAGTCCTTCATCGAAAGGATGACTAAC
TTTGATAAAAATCTGCCTAACGAAAAGGTGCTTCCTAAACACTCTCTGCTGTACGAGTACTTCACAGTTT
ATAACGAGCTCACCAAGGTCAAATACGTCACAGAAGGGATGAGAAAGCCAGCATTCCTGTCTGGAGAGCA
GAAGAAAGCTATCGTGGACCTCCTCTTCAAGACGAACCGGAAAGTTACCGTGAAACAGCTCAAAGAAGAT
TATTTCAAAAAGATTGAATGTTTCGACTCTGTTGAAATCAGCGGAGTGGAGGATCGCTTCAACGCATCCC
TGGGAACGTATCACGATCTCCTGAAAATCATTAAAGACAAGGACTTCCTGGACAATGAGGAGAACGAGGA
CATTCTTGAGGACATTGTCCTCACCCTTACGTTGTTTGAAGATAGGGAGATGATTGAAGAACGCTTGAAA
ACTTACGCTCATCTCTTCGACGACAAAGTCATGAAACAGCTCAAGAGGCGCCGATATACAGGATGGGGGC
GGCTGTCAAGAAAACTGATCAATGGGATCCGAGACAAGCAGAGTGGAAAGACAATCCTGGATTTTCTTAA
GTCCGATGGATTTGCCAACCGGAACTTCATGCAGTTGATCCATGATGACTCTCTCACCTTTAAGGAGGAC
ATCCAGAAAGCACAAGTTTCTGGCCAGGGGGACAGTCTCCACGAGCACATCGCTAATCTTGCAGGTAGCC
CAGCTATCAAAAAGGGAATACTGCAGACCGTTAAGGTCGTGGATGAACTCGTCAAAGTAATGGGAAGGCA
TAAGCCCGAGAATATCGTTATCGAGATGGCCCGAGAGAACCAAACTACCCAGAAGGGACAGAAGAACAGT
AGGGAAAGGATGAAGAGGATTGAAGAGGGTATAAAAGAACTGGGGTCCCAAATCCTTAAGGAACACCCAG
TTGAAAACACCCAGCTTCAGAATGAGAAGCTCTACCTGTACTACCTGCAGAACGGCAGGGACATGTACGT
GGATCAGGAACTGGACATCAATCGGCTCTCCGACTACGACGTGGATCATATCGTGCCCCAGTCTTTTCTC
GCAGATGATTCTATTGATAATAAAGTGTTGACAAGATCCGATAAAAATAGAGGGAAGAGTGATAACGTCC
CCTCAGAAGAAGTTGTCAAGAAAATGAAAAATTATTGGCGGCAGCTGCTGAACGCCAAACTGATCACACA
ACGGAAGTTCGATAATCTGACTAAGGCTGAACGAGGTGGCCTGTCTGAGTTGGATAAAGCCGGCTTCATC
AAAAGGCAGCTTGTTGAGACACGCCAGATCACCAAGCACGTGGCCCAAATTCTCGATTCACGCATGAACA
CCAAGTACGATGAAAATGACAAACTGATTCGAGAGGTGAAAGTTATTACTCTGAAGTCTAAGCTGGTTTC
AGATTTCAGAAAGGACTTTCAGTTTTATAAGGTGAGAGAGATCAACAATTACCACCATGCGCATGATGCC
TACCTGAATGCAGTGGTAGGCACTGCACTTATCAAAAAATATCCCGCGCTTGAATCTGAATTTGTTTACG
GAGACTATAAAGTGTACGATGTTAGGAAAATGATCGCAAAGTCTGAGCAGGAAATAGGCAAGGCCACCGC
TAAGTACTTCTTTTACAGCAATATTATGAATTTTTTCAAGACCGAGATTACACTGGCCAATGGAGAGATT
CGGAAGGCACCACTTATCGAAACAAACGGAGAAACAGGAGAAATCGTGTGGGACAAGGGTAGGGATTTCG
CGACAGTCCGGAAGGTCCTGTCCATGCCGCAGGTGAACATCGTTAAAAAGACCGAAGTACAGACCGGAGG
CTTCTCCAAGGAAAGTATCCTCCCGAAAAGGAACAGCGACAAGCTGATCGCACGCAAAAAAGATTGGGAC
CCCAAGAAATACGGCGGATTCGATTCTCCTACAGTCGCTTACAGTGTACTGGTTGTGGCCAAAGTGGAGA
AAGGGAAGTCTAAAAAACTCAAAAGCGTCAAGGAACTGCTGGGCATCACAATCATGGAGCGATCAAGCTT
CGAAAAAAACCCCATCGACTTTCTCGAGGCGAAAGGATATAAAGAGGTCAAAAAAGACCTCATCATTAAG
CTTCCCAAGTACTCTCTCTTTGAGCTTGAAAACGGCCGGAAACGAATGCTCGCTAGTGCGGGCGAGCTGC
AGAAAGGTAACGAGCTGGCACTGCCCTCTAAATACGTTAATTTCTTGTATCTGGCCAGCCACTATGAAAA
GCTCAAAGGATCTCCCGAAGATAATGAGCAGAAGCAGCTGTTCGTGGAACAACACAAACACTACCTTGAT
GAGATCATCGAGCAAATAAGCGAATTCTCCAAAAGAGTGATCCTCGCCGACGCTAACCTCGATAAGGTGC
TTTCTGCTTACAATAAGCACAGGGATAAGCCCATCAGGGAGCAGGCAGAAAACATTATCCACTTGTTTAC
TCTGACCAACTTGGGCGCGCCTGCAGCCTTCAAGTACTTCGACACCACCATAGACAGAAAGCGGTACACC
TCTACAAAGGAGGTCCTGGACGCCACACTGATTCATCAGTCAATTACGGGGCTCTATGAAACAAGAATCG
ACCTCTCTCAGCTCGGTGGAGACAGCAGGGCTGACCCCAAGAAGAAGAGGAAGGTGGGTTCGATGGTGAG
CAAGGGCGAGGAGCTGTTCACCGGGGTGGTGCCCATCCTGGTCGAGCTGGACGGCGACGTAAACGGCCAC
AAGTTCAGCGTGTCCGGCGAGGGCGAGGGCGATGCCACCTACGGCAAGCTGACCCTGAAGTTCATCTGCA
CCACCGGCAAGCTGCCCGTGCCCTGGCCCACCCTCGTGACCACCTTCGGCTACGGCCTGCAGTGCTTCGC
CCGCTACCCCGACCACATGAAGCAGCACGACTTCTTCAAGTCCGCCATGCCCGAAGGCTACGTCCAGGAG
CGCACCATCTTCTTCAAGGACGACGGCAACTACAAGACCCGCGCCGAGGTGAAGTTCGAGGGCGACACCC
TGGTGAACCGCATCGAGCTGAAGGGCATCGACTTCAAGGAGGACGGCAACATCCTGGGGCACAAGCTGGA
GTACAACTACAACAGCCACAACGTCTATATCATGGCCGACAAGCAGAAGAACGGCATCAAGGTGAACTTC
AAGATCCGCCACAACATCGAGGACGGCAGCGTGCAGCTCGCCGACCACTACCAGCAGAACACCCCCATCG
GCGACGGCCCCGTGCTGCTGCCCGACAACCACTACCTGAGCTACCAGTCCGCCCTGAGCAAAGACCCCAA
CGAGAAGCGCGATCACATGGTCCTGCTGGAGTTCGTGACCGCCGCCGGGATCACTCTCGGCATGGACGAG
CTGTACAAGTGAGCTTGTCAAGCAGATCGTTCAAACATTTGGCAATAAAGTTTCTTAAGATTGAATCCTG
TTGCCGGTCTTGCGATGATTATCATATAATTTCTGTTGAATTACGTTAAGCATGTAATAATTAACATGTA
ATGCATGACGTTATTTATGAGATGGGTTTTTATGATTAGAGTCCCGCAATTATACATTTAATACGCGATA
GAAAACAAAATATAGCGCGCAAACTAGGATAAATTATCGCGCGCGGTGTCATCTATGTTACTAGATCGAC
GCTACTAGAATTCGAGCTCGGAGCATCTTCATTCTTAAGATATGAAGATAATCTTCAAAAGGCCCCTGGG
AATCTGAAAGAAGAGAAGCAGGCCCATTTATATGGGAAAGAACAATAGTATTTCTTATATAGGCCCATTT
AAGTTGAAAACAATCTTCAAAAGTCCCACATCGCTTAGATAAGAAAACGAAGCTGAGTTTATATACAGCT
AGAGTCGAAGTAGTGATTGCTGATGATTCAGGACCATGGGTTTTAGAGCTAGAAATAGCAAGTTAAAATA
AGGCTAGTCCGTTATCAACTTGAAAAAGTGGCACCGAGTCGGTGCTTTTTTTCTAGACCCAGCTTTCTTG
TACAAAGTTGGCATTACGCTTTACGAGGATGCACATGTGACCGAGGGACACGAAGTGATCCGTTTAAACT
ATCAGTGTTTGACAGGATATATTGGCGGGTAAACCTAAGAGAAAAGAGCGTTTATTAGAATAATCGGATA
TTTAAAAGGGCGTGAAAAGGTTTATCCGTTCGTCCATTTGTATGTGCATGCCAACCACAGGGTTCCCCTC
GGGAGTCAGCCGTGCGGCTGCATGAAATCCTGGCCGGTTTGTCTGATGCCAAGCTGGCGGCCTGGCCGGC
CAGCTTGGCCGCTGAAGAAACCGAGCGCCGCCGTCTAAAAAGGTGATGTGTATTTGAGTAAAACAGCTTG
CGTCATGCGGTCGCTGCGTATATGATGCGATGAGTAAATAAACAAATACGCAAGGGGAACGCATGAAGGT
TATCGCTGTACTTAACCAGAAAGGCGGGTCAGGCAAGACGACCATCGCAACCCATCTAGCCCGCGCCCTG
CAACTCGCCGGGGCCGATGTTCTGTTAGTCGATTCCGATCCCCAGGGCAGTGCCCGCGATTGGGCGGCCG
TGCGGGAAGATCAACCGCTAACCGTTGTCGGCATCGACCGCCCGACGATTGACCGCGACGTGAAGGCCAT
CGGCCGGCGCGACTTCGTAGTGATCGACGGAGCGCCCCAGGCGGCGGACTTGGCTGTGTCCGCGATCAAG
GCAGCCGACTTCGTGCTGATTCCGGTGCAGCCAAGCCCTTACGACATATGGGCCACCGCCGACCTGGTGG
AGCTGGTTAAGCAGCGCATTGAGGTCACGGATGGAAGGCTACAAGCGGCCTTTGTCGTGTCGCGGGCGAT
CAAAGGCACGCGCATCGGCGGTGAGGTTGCCGAGGCGCTGGCCGGGTACGAGCTGCCCATTCTTGAGTCC
CGTATCACGCAGCGCGTGAGCTACCCAGGCACTGCCGCCGCCGGCACAACCGTTCTTGAATCAGAACCCG
AGGGCGACGCTGCCCGCGAGGTCCAGGCGCTGGCCGCTGAAATTAAATCAAAACTCATTTGAGTTAATGA
GGTAAAGAGAAAATGAGCAAAAGCACAAACACGCTAAGTGCCGGCCGTCCGAGCGCACGCAGCAGCAAGG
CTGCAACGTTGGCCAGCCTGGCAGACACGCCAGCCATGAAGCGGGTCAACTTTCAGTTGCCGGCGGAGGA
TCACACCAAGCTGAAGATGTACGCGGTACGCCAAGGCAAGACCATTACCGAGCTGCTATCTGAATACATC
GCGCAGCTACCAGAGTAAATGAGCAAATGAATAAATGAGTAGATGAATTTTAGCGGCTAAAGGAGGCGGC
ATGGAAAATCAAGAACAACCAGGCACCGACGCCGTGGAATGCCCCATGTGTGGAGGAACGGGCGGTTGGC
CAGGCGTAAGCGGCTGGGTTGTCTGCCGGCCCTGCAATGGCACTGGAACCCCCAAGCCCGAGGAATCGGC
GTGACGGTCGCAAACCATCCGGCCCGGTACAAATCGGCGCGGCGCTGGGTGATGACCTGGTGGAGAAGTT
GAAGGCCGCGCAGGCCGCCCAGCGGCAACGCATCGAGGCAGAAGCACGCCCCGGTGAATCGTGGCAAGCG
GCCGCTGATCGAATCCGCAAAGAATCCCGGCAACCGCCGGCAGCCGGTGCGCCGTCGATTAGGAAGCCGC
CCAAGGGCGACGAGCAACCAGATTTTTTCGTTCCGATGCTCTATGACGTGGGCACCCGCGATAGTCGCAG
CATCATGGACGTGGCCGTTTTCCGTCTGTCGAAGCGTGACCGACGAGCTGGCGAGGTGATCCGCTACGAG
CTTCCAGACGGGCACGTAGAGGTTTCCGCAGGGCCGGCCGGCATGGCCAGTGTGTGGGATTACGACCTGG
TACTGATGGCGGTTTCCCATCTAACCGAATCCATGAACCGATACCGGGAAGGGAAGGGAGACAAGCCCGG
CCGCGTGTTCCGTCCACACGTTGCGGACGTACTCAAGTTCTGCCGGCGAGCCGATGGCGGAAAGCAGAAA
GACGACCTGGTAGAAACCTGCATTCGGTTAAACACCACGCACGTTGCCATGCAGCGTACGAAGAAGGCCA
AGAACGGCCGCCTGGTGACGGTATCCGAGGGTGAAGCCTTGATTAGCCGCTACAAGATCGTAAAGAGCGA
AACCGGGCGGCCGGAGTACATCGAGATCGAGCTAGCTGATTGGATGTACCGCGAGATCACAGAAGGCAAG
AACCCGGACGTGCTGACGGTTCACCCCGATTACTTTTTGATCGATCCCGGCATCGGCCGTTTTCTCTACC
GCCTGGCACGCCGCGCCGCAGGCAAGGCAGAAGCCAGATGGTTGTTCAAGACGATCTACGAACGCAGTGG
CAGCGCCGGAGAGTTCAAGAAGTTCTGTTTCACCGTGCGCAAGCTGATCGGGTCAAATGACCTGCCGGAG
TACGATTTGAAGGAGGAGGCGGGGCAGGCTGGCCCGATCCTAGTCATGCGCTACCGCAACCTGATCGAGG
GCGAAGCATCCGCCGGTTCCTAATGTACGGAGCAGATGCTAGGGCAAATTGCCCTAGCAGGGGAAAAAGG
TCGAAAAAGCTTCTTTCCTGTGGATAGCACGTACATTGGGAACCCAAAGCCGTACATTGGGAACCGGAAC
CCGTACATTGGGAACCCAAAGCCGTACATTGGGAACCGGTCACACATGTAAGTGACTGATATAAAAGAGA
AAAAAGGCGATTTTTCCGCCTAAAACTCTTTAAAACTTATTAAAACTCTTAAAACCCGCCTGGCCTGTGC
ATAACTGTCTGGCCAGCGCACAGCCGAACAGCTGCAAAAAGCGCCTACCCTTCGGTCGCTGCGCTCCCTA
CGCCCCGCCGCTTCGCGTCGGCCTATCGCGGCCGCTGGCCGCTCAAAAATGGCTGGCCTACGGCCAGGCA
ATCTACCAGGGCGCGGACAAGCCGCGCCGTCGCCACTCGACCGCCGGCGCCCACATCAAGGCTCCGAGTG
CGCGGAACCCCTATTTGTTTATTTTTCTAAATACATTCAAATATGTATCCGCTCATGAGACAATAACCCT
GATAAATGCTTCAATAATATTGAAAAAGGAAGAGTATGGCTAAAATGAGAATATCACCGGAATTGAAAAA
ACTGATCGAAAAATACCGCTGCGTAAAAGATACGGAAGGAATGTCTCCTGCTAAGGTATATAAGCTGGTG
GGAGAAAATGAAAACCTATATTTAAAAATGACGGACAGCCGGTATAAAGGGACCACCTATGATGTGGAAC
GGGAAAAGGACATGATGCTATGGCTGGAAGGAAAGCTGCCTGTTCCAAAGGTCCTGCACTTTGAACGGCA
TGATGGCTGGAGCAATCTGCTCATGAGTGAGGCCGATGGCGTCCTTTGCTCGGAAGAGTATGAAGATGAA
CAAAGCCCTGAAAAGATTATCGAGCTGTATGCGGAGTGCATCAGGCTCTTTCACTCCATCGACATATCGG
ATTGTCCCTATACGAATAGCTTAGACAGCCGCTTAGCCGAATTGGATTACTTACTGAATAACGATCTGGC
CGATGTGGATTGCGAAAACTGGGAAGAGGACACTCCATTTAAAGATCCGCGCGAGCTGTATGATTTTTTA
AAGACGGAAAAGCCCGAAGAGGAACTTGTCTTTTCCCACGGCGACCTGGGAGACAGCAACATCTTTGTGA
AAGATGGCAAAGTAAGTGGCTTTATTGATCTTGGGAGAAGCGGCAGGGCGGACAAGTGGTATGACATTGC
CTTCTGCGTCCGGTCGCTCAGGGAGGATATCGGGGAAGAACAGTATGTCGAGCTATTTTTTGACTTACTG
GGGATCAAGCCTGATTGGGAGAAAATAAAATATTATATTTTACTGGATGAATTGTTTTAGCTGTCAGACC
AAGTTTACTCATATATACTTTAGATTGATTTAAAACTTCATTTTTAATTTAAAAGGATCTAGGTGAAGAT
CCTTTTTGATAATCTCATGACCAAAATCCCTTAACGTGAGTTTTCGTTCCACTGAGCGTCAGACCCCGTA
GAAAAGATCAAAGGATCTTCTTGAGATCCTTTTTTTCTGCGCGTAATCTGCTGCTTGCAAACAAAAAAAC
CACCGCTACCAGCGGTGGTTTGTTTGCCGGATCAAGAGCTACCAACTCTTTTTCCGAAGGTAACTGGCTT
CAGCAGAGCGCAGATACCAAATACTGTTCTTCTAGTGTAGCCGTAGTTAGGCCACCACTTCAAGAACTCT
GTAGCACCGCCTACATACCTCGCTCTGCTAATCCTGTTACCAGTGGCTGCTGCCAGTGGCGATAAGTCGT
GTCTTACCGGGTTGGACTCAAGACGATAGTTACCGGATAAGGCGCAGCGGTCGGGCTGAACGGGGGGTTC
GTGCACACAGCCCAGCTTGGAGCGAACGACCTACACCGAACTGAGATACCTACAGCGTGAGCTATGAGAA
AGCGCCACGCTTCCCGAAGGGAGAAAGGCGGACAGGTATCCGGTAAGCGGCAGGGTCGGAACAGGAGAGC
GCACGAGGGAGCTTCCAGGGGGAAACGCCTGGTATCTTTATAGTCCTGTCGGGTTTCGCCACCTCTGACT
TGAGCGTCGATTTTTGTGATGCTCGTCAGGGGGGCGGAGCCTATGGAAAAACGCCAGCAACGCGGCCTTT
TTACGGTTCCTGCTCGGATCTGTTGGACCGGACAGTAGTCATGGTTGATGGGCTGCCTGTATCGAGTGGT
GATTTTGTGCCGAGCTGCCGGTCGGGGAGCTGTTGGCTGGCTGGTGGCAGGATATATTGTGGTGTAAACA
AATTGACGCTTAGACAACTTAATAACACATTGCGGACGTTTTTAATGTACTGGGGTT
Features (pLannotate 1.2.2; 15 found; start..end, strand, type, name):
    127..803     +  promoter       CaMV 35S promoter (enhanced): cauliflower mosaic virus 35S promoter with a duplicated enhancer region
    828..881     +  misc_feature   TMV Ω: translational enhancer from the tobacco mosaic virus 5'-leader sequence (Gallie et al., 1988)
    890..4993    +  CDS            Cas9: Cas9 (Csn1) endonuclease from the Streptococcus pyogenes Type II CRISPR/Cas system generates RNA-guided double strand breaks in DNA
   5033..5749    +  CDS            EYFP: EYFP is a basic (constitutively fluorescent) green/yellow fluorescent protein published in 1996, derived from Aequorea victoria. It is reported to be a very rapidly-maturing weak dimer with high acid sensitivity.
   5765..6017    +  terminator     NOS terminator: nopaline synthase terminator and poly(A) signal
   6270..6345    +  misc_RNA       gRNA scaffold: guide RNA scaffold for the Streptococcus pyogenes CRISPR/Cas9 system
   6357..6378    -  protein_bind   attB2 (fragment): mutant version of attB; recombination site for the Gateway® BP reaction BP Clonase™
   6450..6474    +  misc_feature   RB T-DNA repeat: right border repeat from nopaline C58 T-DNA
   6783..7412    +  CDS            pVS1 StaA: stability protein from the Pseudomonas plasmid pVS1 (Heeb et al., 2000)
   7845..8913    +  CDS            pVS1 RepA (fragment): replication protein from the Pseudomonas plasmid pVS1 (Heeb et al., 2000)
   8979..9173    +  rep_origin     pVS1 oriV: origin of replication for the Pseudomonas plasmid pVS1 (Heeb et al., 2000)
   9381..9485    +  promoter       AmpR promoter: bla
   9486..10280   +  CDS            KanR: aminoglycoside phosphotransferase; aphA-3; confers resistance to kanamycin
  10451..11039   +  rep_origin     ori: high-copy-number ColE1/pMB1/pBR322/pUC origin of replication
  11175..11199   +  misc_feature   LB T-DNA repeat: left border repeat from nopaline C58 T-DNA
