>Addgene plasmid #117622 | pEPOR2KN0055 | addgene full sequence | sequence record 246075 | Addgene NGS Result
GAACACTCTGTGCCGATGTATCACCTCTCGCAAGAATTCAAGCTTGGAGGTCAACATGGTGGAGCACGAC
ACTCTGGTCTACTCCAAAAATGTCAAAGATACAGTCTCAGAAGATCAAAGGGCTATTGAGACTTTTCAAC
AAAGGATAATTTCGGGAAACCTCCTCGGATTCCATTGCCCAGCTATCTGTCACTTCATCGAAAGGACAGT
AGAAAAGGAAGGTGGCTCCTACAAATGCCATCATTGCGATAAAGGAAAGGCTATCATTCAAGATCTCTCT
GCCGACAGTGGTCCCAAAGATGGACCCCCACCCACGAGGAGCATCGTGGAAAAAGAAGAGGTTCCAACCA
CGTCTACAAAGCAAGTGGATTGATGTGATAACATGGTGGAGCACGACACTCTGGTCTACTCCAAAAATGT
CAAAGATACAGTCTCAGAAGATCAAAGGGCTATTGAGACTTTTCAACAAAGGATAATTTCGGGAAACCTC
CTCGGATTCCATTGCCCAGCTATCTGTCACTTCATCGAAAGGACAGTAGAAAAGGAAGGTGGCTCCTACA
AATGCCATCATTGCGATAAAGGAAAGGCTATCATTCAAGATCTCTCTGCCGACAGTGGTCCCAAAGATGG
ACCCCCACCCACGAGGAGCATCGTGGAAAAAGAAGAGGTTCCAACCACGTCTACAAAGCAAGTGGATTGA
TGTGACATCTCCACTGACGTAAGGGATGACGCACAATCCCACTATCCTTCGCAAGACCCTTCCTCTATAT
AAGGAAGTTCATTTCATTTGGAGAGGACACGCTCGAGTATAAGAGCTCATTTTTACAACAATTACCAACA
ACAACAAACAACAAACAACATTACAATTACATTTACAATTATCGATACAATGGACAAGAAGTACTCCATT
GGGCTCGATATCGGCACAAACAGCGTCGGCTGGGCCGTCATTACGGACGAGTACAAGGTGCCGAGCAAAA
AATTCAAAGTTCTGGGCAATACCGATCGCCACAGCATAAAGAAGAACCTCATTGGCGCCCTCCTGTTCGA
CTCCGGGGAGACGGCCGAAGCCACGCGGCTCAAAAGAACAGCACGGCGCAGATATACCCGCAGAAAGAAT
CGGATCTGCTACCTGCAGGAGATCTTTAGTAATGAGATGGCTAAGGTGGATGACTCTTTCTTCCATAGGC
TGGAGGAGTCCTTTTTGGTGGAGGAGGATAAAAAGCACGAGCGCCACCCAATCTTTGGCAATATCGTGGA
CGAGGTGGCGTACCATGAAAAGTACCCAACCATATATCATCTGAGGAAGAAGCTTGTAGACAGTACTGAT
AAGGCTGACTTGCGGTTGATCTATCTCGCGCTGGCGCATATGATCAAATTTCGGGGACACTTCCTCATCG
AGGGGGACCTGAACCCAGACAACAGCGATGTCGACAAACTCTTTATCCAACTGGTTCAGACTTACAATCA
GCTTTTCGAAGAGAACCCGATCAACGCATCCGGAGTTGACGCCAAAGCAATCCTGAGCGCTAGGCTGTCC
AAATCCCGGCGGCTCGAAAACCTCATCGCACAGCTCCCTGGGGAGAAGAAGAACGGCCTGTTTGGTAATC
TTATCGCCCTGTCACTCGGGCTGACCCCCAACTTTAAATCTAACTTCGACCTGGCCGAAGATGCCAAGCT
TCAACTGAGCAAAGACACCTACGATGATGATCTCGACAATCTGCTGGCCCAGATCGGCGACCAGTACGCA
GACCTTTTTTTGGCGGCAAAGAACCTGTCAGACGCCATTCTGCTGAGTGATATTCTGCGAGTGAACACGG
AGATCACCAAAGCTCCGCTGAGCGCTAGTATGATCAAGCGCTATGATGAGCACCACCAAGACTTGACTTT
GCTGAAGGCCCTTGTCAGACAGCAACTGCCTGAGAAGTACAAGGAAATTTTCTTCGATCAGTCTAAAAAT
GGCTACGCCGGATACATTGACGGCGGAGCAAGCCAGGAGGAATTTTACAAATTTATTAAGCCCATCTTGG
AAAAAATGGACGGCACCGAGGAGCTGCTGGTAAAGCTTAACAGAGAAGATCTGTTGCGCAAACAGCGCAC
TTTCGACAATGGAAGCATCCCCCACCAGATTCACCTGGGCGAACTGCACGCTATCCTCAGGCGGCAAGAG
GATTTCTACCCCTTTTTGAAAGATAACAGGGAAAAGATTGAGAAAATCCTCACATTTCGGATACCCTACT
ATGTAGGCCCCCTCGCCCGGGGAAATTCCAGATTCGCGTGGATGACTCGCAAATCAGAAGAGACTATCAC
TCCCTGGAACTTCGAGGAAGTCGTGGATAAGGGGGCCTCTGCCCAGTCCTTCATCGAAAGGATGACTAAC
TTTGATAAAAATCTGCCTAACGAAAAGGTGCTTCCTAAACACTCTCTGCTGTACGAGTACTTCACAGTTT
ATAACGAGCTCACCAAGGTCAAATACGTCACAGAAGGGATGAGAAAGCCAGCATTCCTGTCTGGAGAGCA
GAAGAAAGCTATCGTGGACCTCCTCTTCAAGACGAACCGGAAAGTTACCGTGAAACAGCTCAAAGAAGAT
TATTTCAAAAAGATTGAATGTTTCGACTCTGTTGAAATCAGCGGAGTGGAGGATCGCTTCAACGCATCCC
TGGGAACGTATCACGATCTCCTGAAAATCATTAAAGACAAGGACTTCCTGGACAATGAGGAGAACGAGGA
CATTCTTGAGGACATTGTCCTCACCCTTACGTTGTTTGAAGATAGGGAGATGATTGAAGAACGCTTGAAA
ACTTACGCTCATCTCTTCGACGACAAAGTCATGAAACAGCTCAAGAGGCGCCGATATACAGGATGGGGGC
GGCTGTCAAGAAAACTGATCAATGGGATCCGAGACAAGCAGAGTGGAAAGACAATCCTGGATTTTCTTAA
GTCCGATGGATTTGCCAACCGGAACTTCATGCAGTTGATCCATGATGACTCTCTCACCTTTAAGGAGGAC
ATCCAGAAAGCACAAGTTTCTGGCCAGGGGGACAGTCTCCACGAGCACATCGCTAATCTTGCAGGTAGCC
CAGCTATCAAAAAGGGAATACTGCAGACCGTTAAGGTCGTGGATGAACTCGTCAAAGTAATGGGAAGGCA
TAAGCCCGAGAATATCGTTATCGAGATGGCCCGAGAGAACCAAACTACCCAGAAGGGACAGAAGAACAGT
AGGGAAAGGATGAAGAGGATTGAAGAGGGTATAAAAGAACTGGGGTCCCAAATCCTTAAGGAACACCCAG
TTGAAAACACCCAGCTTCAGAATGAGAAGCTCTACCTGTACTACCTGCAGAACGGCAGGGACATGTACGT
GGATCAGGAACTGGACATCAATCGGCTCTCCGACTACGACGTGGATCATATCGTGCCCCAGTCTTTTCTC
GCAGATGATTCTATTGATAATAAAGTGTTGACAAGATCCGATAAAAATAGAGGGAAGAGTGATAACGTCC
CCTCAGAAGAAGTTGTCAAGAAAATGAAAAATTATTGGCGGCAGCTGCTGAACGCCAAACTGATCACACA
ACGGAAGTTCGATAATCTGACTAAGGCTGAACGAGGTGGCCTGTCTGAGTTGGATAAAGCCGGCTTCATC
AAAAGGCAGCTTGTTGAGACACGCCAGATCACCAAGCACGTGGCCCAAATTCTCGATTCACGCATGAACA
CCAAGTACGATGAAAATGACAAACTGATTCGAGAGGTGAAAGTTATTACTCTGAAGTCTAAGCTGGTTTC
AGATTTCAGAAAGGACTTTCAGTTTTATAAGGTGAGAGAGATCAACAATTACCACCATGCGCATGATGCC
TACCTGAATGCAGTGGTAGGCACTGCACTTATCAAAAAATATCCCGCGCTTGAATCTGAATTTGTTTACG
GAGACTATAAAGTGTACGATGTTAGGAAAATGATCGCAAAGTCTGAGCAGGAAATAGGCAAGGCCACCGC
TAAGTACTTCTTTTACAGCAATATTATGAATTTTTTCAAGACCGAGATTACACTGGCCAATGGAGAGATT
CGGAAGGCACCACTTATCGAAACAAACGGAGAAACAGGAGAAATCGTGTGGGACAAGGGTAGGGATTTCG
CGACAGTCCGGAAGGTCCTGTCCATGCCGCAGGTGAACATCGTTAAAAAGACCGAAGTACAGACCGGAGG
CTTCTCCAAGGAAAGTATCCTCCCGAAAAGGAACAGCGACAAGCTGATCGCACGCAAAAAAGATTGGGAC
CCCAAGAAATACGGCGGATTCGATTCTCCTACAGTCGCTTACAGTGTACTGGTTGTGGCCAAAGTGGAGA
AAGGGAAGTCTAAAAAACTCAAAAGCGTCAAGGAACTGCTGGGCATCACAATCATGGAGCGATCAAGCTT
CGAAAAAAACCCCATCGACTTTCTCGAGGCGAAAGGATATAAAGAGGTCAAAAAAGACCTCATCATTAAG
CTTCCCAAGTACTCTCTCTTTGAGCTTGAAAACGGCCGGAAACGAATGCTCGCTAGTGCGGGCGAGCTGC
AGAAAGGTAACGAGCTGGCACTGCCCTCTAAATACGTTAATTTCTTGTATCTGGCCAGCCACTATGAAAA
GCTCAAAGGATCTCCCGAAGATAATGAGCAGAAGCAGCTGTTCGTGGAACAACACAAACACTACCTTGAT
GAGATCATCGAGCAAATAAGCGAATTCTCCAAAAGAGTGATCCTCGCCGACGCTAACCTCGATAAGGTGC
TTTCTGCTTACAATAAGCACAGGGATAAGCCCATCAGGGAGCAGGCAGAAAACATTATCCACTTGTTTAC
TCTGACCAACTTGGGCGCGCCTGCAGCCTTCAAGTACTTCGACACCACCATAGACAGAAAGCGGTACACC
TCTACAAAGGAGGTCCTGGACGCCACACTGATTCATCAGTCAATTACGGGGCTCTATGAAACAAGAATCG
ACCTCTCTCAGCTCGGTGGAGACAGCAGGGCTGACCCCAAGAAGAAGAGGAAGGTGGGTTCGATGGTGAG
CAAGGGCGAGGAGCTGTTCACCGGGGTGGTGCCCATCCTGGTCGAGCTGGACGGCGACGTAAACGGCCAC
AAGTTCAGCGTGTCCGGCGAGGGCGAGGGCGATGCCACCTACGGCAAGCTGACCCTGAAGTTCATCTGCA
CCACCGGCAAGCTGCCCGTGCCCTGGCCCACCCTCGTGACCACCTTCGGCTACGGCCTGCAGTGCTTCGC
CCGCTACCCCGACCACATGAAGCAGCACGACTTCTTCAAGTCCGCCATGCCCGAAGGCTACGTCCAGGAG
CGCACCATCTTCTTCAAGGACGACGGCAACTACAAGACCCGCGCCGAGGTGAAGTTCGAGGGCGACACCC
TGGTGAACCGCATCGAGCTGAAGGGCATCGACTTCAAGGAGGACGGCAACATCCTGGGGCACAAGCTGGA
GTACAACTACAACAGCCACAACGTCTATATCATGGCCGACAAGCAGAAGAACGGCATCAAGGTGAACTTC
AAGATCCGCCACAACATCGAGGACGGCAGCGTGCAGCTCGCCGACCACTACCAGCAGAACACCCCCATCG
GCGACGGCCCCGTGCTGCTGCCCGACAACCACTACCTGAGCTACCAGTCCGCCCTGAGCAAAGACCCCAA
CGAGAAGCGCGATCACATGGTCCTGCTGGAGTTCGTGACCGCCGCCGGGATCACTCTCGGCATGGACGAG
CTGTACAAGTGAGCTTGTCAAGCAGATCGTTCAAACATTTGGCAATAAAGTTTCTTAAGATTGAATCCTG
TTGCCGGTCTTGCGATGATTATCATATAATTTCTGTTGAATTACGTTAAGCATGTAATAATTAACATGTA
ATGCATGACGTTATTTATGAGATGGGTTTTTATGATTAGAGTCCCGCAATTATACATTTAATACGCGATA
GAAAACAAAATATAGCGCGCAAACTAGGATAAATTATCGCGCGCGGTGTCATCTATGTTACTAGATCGAC
GCTACTAGAATTCGAGCTCGGAGCATCTTCATTCTTAAGATATGAAGATAATCTTCAAAAGGCCCCTGGG
AATCTGAAAGAAGAGAAGCAGGCCCATTTATATGGGAAAGAACAATAGTATTTCTTATATAGGCCCATTT
AAGTTGAAAACAATCTTCAAAAGTCCCACATCGCTTAGATAAGAAAACGAAGCTGAGTTTATATACAGCT
AGAGTCGAAGTAGTGATTGCTGATGATTCAGGACCATGGGTTTTAGAGCTAGAAATAGCAAGTTAAAATA
AGGCTAGTCCGTTATCAACTTGAAAAAGTGGCACCGAGTCGGTGCTTTTTTTCTAGACCCAGCTTTCTTG
TACAAAGTTGGCATTACGCTTTACGAGGATGCACATGTGACCGAGGGACACGAAGTGATCCGTTTAAACT
ATCAGTGTTTGACAGGATATATTGGCGGGTAAACCTAAGAGAAAAGAGCGTTTATTAGAATAATCGGATA
TTTAAAAGGGCGTGAAAAGGTTTATCCGTTCGTCCATTTGTATGTGCATGCCAACCACAGGGTTCCCCTC
GGGAGTCAGCCGTGCGGCTGCATGAAATCCTGGCCGGTTTGTCTGATGCCAAGCTGGCGGCCTGGCCGGC
CAGCTTGGCCGCTGAAGAAACCGAGCGCCGCCGTCTAAAAAGGTGATGTGTATTTGAGTAAAACAGCTTG
CGTCATGCGGTCGCTGCGTATATGATGCGATGAGTAAATAAACAAATACGCAAGGGGAACGCATGAAGGT
TATCGCTGTACTTAACCAGAAAGGCGGGTCAGGCAAGACGACCATCGCAACCCATCTAGCCCGCGCCCTG
CAACTCGCCGGGGCCGATGTTCTGTTAGTCGATTCCGATCCCCAGGGCAGTGCCCGCGATTGGGCGGCCG
TGCGGGAAGATCAACCGCTAACCGTTGTCGGCATCGACCGCCCGACGATTGACCGCGACGTGAAGGCCAT
CGGCCGGCGCGACTTCGTAGTGATCGACGGAGCGCCCCAGGCGGCGGACTTGGCTGTGTCCGCGATCAAG
GCAGCCGACTTCGTGCTGATTCCGGTGCAGCCAAGCCCTTACGACATATGGGCCACCGCCGACCTGGTGG
AGCTGGTTAAGCAGCGCATTGAGGTCACGGATGGAAGGCTACAAGCGGCCTTTGTCGTGTCGCGGGCGAT
CAAAGGCACGCGCATCGGCGGTGAGGTTGCCGAGGCGCTGGCCGGGTACGAGCTGCCCATTCTTGAGTCC
CGTATCACGCAGCGCGTGAGCTACCCAGGCACTGCCGCCGCCGGCACAACCGTTCTTGAATCAGAACCCG
AGGGCGACGCTGCCCGCGAGGTCCAGGCGCTGGCCGCTGAAATTAAATCAAAACTCATTTGAGTTAATGA
GGTAAAGAGAAAATGAGCAAAAGCACAAACACGCTAAGTGCCGGCCGTCCGAGCGCACGCAGCAGCAAGG
CTGCAACGTTGGCCAGCCTGGCAGACACGCCAGCCATGAAGCGGGTCAACTTTCAGTTGCCGGCGGAGGA
TCACACCAAGCTGAAGATGTACGCGGTACGCCAAGGCAAGACCATTACCGAGCTGCTATCTGAATACATC
GCGCAGCTACCAGAGTAAATGAGCAAATGAATAAATGAGTAGATGAATTTTAGCGGCTAAAGGAGGCGGC
ATGGAAAATCAAGAACAACCAGGCACCGACGCCGTGGAATGCCCCATGTGTGGAGGAACGGGCGGTTGGC
CAGGCGTAAGCGGCTGGGTTGTCTGCCGGCCCTGCAATGGCACTGGAACCCCCAAGCCCGAGGAATCGGC
GTGAGCGGTCGCAAACCATCCGGCCCGGTACAAATCGGCGCGGCGCTGGGTGATGACCTGGTGGAGAAGT
TGAAGGCCGCGCAGGCCGCCCAGCGGCAACGCATCGAGGCAGAAGCACGCCCCGGTGAATCGTGGCAAGC
GGCCGCTGATCGAATCCGCAAAGAATCCCGGCAACCGCCGGCAGCCGGTGCGTCGTCGATTAGGAAGCCG
CCCAAGGGCGACGAGCAACCAGATTTTTTCGTTCCGATGCTCTATGACGTGGGCACCCGCGATAGTCGCA
GCATCATGGACGTGGCCGTTTTCCGTCTGTCGAAGCGTGACCGACGAGCTGGCGAGGTGATCCGCTACGA
GCTTCCAGACGGGCACGTAGAGGTTTCCGCAGGGCCGGCCGGCATGGCCAGTGTGTGGGATTACGACCTG
GTACTGATGGCGGTTTCCCATCTAACCGAATCCATGAACCGATACCGGGAAGGGAAGGGAGACAAGCCCG
GCCGCGTGTTCCGTCCACACGTTGCGGACGTACTCAAGTTCTGCCGGCGAGCCGATGGCGGAAAGCAGAA
AGACGACCTGGTAGAAACCTGCATTCGGTTAAACACCACGCACGTTGCCATGCAGCGTACGAAGAAGGCC
AAGAACGGCCGCCTGGTGACGGTATCCGAGGGTGAAGCCTTGATTAGCCGCTACAAGATCGTAAAGAGCG
AAACCGGGCGGCCGGAGTACATCGAGATCGAGCTAGCTGATTGGATGTACCGCGAGATTACAGAAGGCAA
GAACCCGGACGTGCTGACGGTTCACCCCGATTACTTTTTGATCGATCCCGGCATCGGCCGTTTTCTCTAC
CGCCTGGCACGCCGCGCCGCAGGCAAGGCAGAAGCCAGATGGTTGTTCAAGACGATCTACGAACGCAGTG
GCAGCGCCGGAGAGTTCAAGAAGTTCTGTTTCACCGTGCGCAAGCTGATCGGGTCAAATGACCTGCCGGA
GTACGATTTGAAGGAGGAGGCGGGGCAGGCTGGCCCGATCCTAGTCATGCGCTACCGCAACCTGATCGAG
GGCGAAGCATCCGCCGGTTCCTAATGTACGGAGCAGATGCTAGGGCAAATTGCCCTAGCAGGGGAAAAAG
GTCGAAAAAGCTTCTTTCCTGTGGATAGCACGTACATTGGGAACCCAAAGCCGTACATTGGGAACCGGAA
CCCGTACATTGGGAACCCAAAGCCGTACATTGGGAACCGGTCACACATGTAAGTGACTGATATAAAAGAG
AAAAAAGGCGATTTTTCCGCCTAAAACTCTTTAAAACTTATTAAAACTCTTAAAACCCGCCTGGCCTGTG
CATAACTGTCTGGCCAGCGCACAGCCGAACAGCTGCAAAAAGCGCCCACATCAAGGCTCCGAGTGCGCGG
AACCCCTATTTGTTTATTTTTCTAAATACATTCAAATATGTATCCGCTCATGAGACAATAACCCTGATAA
ATGCTTCAATAATATTGAAAAAGGAAGAGTATGGCTAAAATGAGAATATCACCGGAATTGAAAAAACTGA
TCGAAAAATACCGCTGCGTAAAAGATACGGAAGGAATGTCTCCTGCTAAGGTATATAAGCTGGTGGGAGA
AAATGAAAACCTATATTTAAAAATGACGGACAGCCGGTATAAAGGGACCACCTATGATGTGGAACGGGAA
AAGGACATGATGCTATGGCTGGAAGGAAAGCTGCCTGTTCCAAAGGTCCTGCACTTTGAACGGCATGATG
GCTGGAGCAATCTGCTCATGAGTGAGGCCGATGGCGTCCTTTGCTCGGAAGAGTATGAAGATGAACAAAG
CCCTGAAAAGATTATCGAGCTGTATGCGGAGTGCATCAGGCTCTTTCACTCCATCGACATATCGGATTGT
CCCTATACGAATAGCTTAGACAGCCGCTTAGCCGAATTGGATTACTTACTGAATAACGATCTGGCCGATG
TGGATTGCGAAAACTGGGAAGAGGACACTCCATTTAAAGATCCGCGCGAGCTGTATGATTTTTTAAAGAC
GGAAAAGCCCGAAGAGGAACTTGTCTTTTCCCACGGCGACCTGGGAGACAGCAACATCTTTGTGAAAGAT
GGCAAAGTAAGTGGCTTTATTGATCTTGGGAGAAGCGGCAGGGCGGACAAGTGGTATGACATTGCCTTCT
GCGTCCGGTCGCTCAGGGAGGATATCGGGGAAGAACAGTATGTCGAGCTATTTTTTGACTTACTGGGGAT
CAAGCCTGATTGGGAGAAAATAAAATATTATATTTTACTGGATGAATTGTTTTAGCTGTCAGACCAAGTT
TACTCATATATACTTTAGATTGATTTAAAACTTCATTTTTAATTTAAAAGGATCTAGGTGAAGATCCTTT
TTGATAATCTCATGACCAAAATCCCTTAACGTGAGTTTTCGTTCCACTGAGCGTCAGACCCCGTAGAAAA
GATCAAAGGATCTTCTTGAGATCCTTTTTTTCTGCGCGTAATCTGCTGCTTGCAAACAAAAAAACCACCG
CTACCAGCGGTGGTTTGTTTGCCGGATCAAGAGCTACCAACTCTTTTTCCGAAGGTAACTGGCTTCAGCA
GAGCGCAGATACCAAATACTGTTCTTCTAGTGTAGCCGTAGTTAGGCCACCACTTCAAGAACTCTGTAGC
ACCGCCTACATACCTCGCTCTGCTAATCCTGTTACCAGTGGCTGCTGCCAGTGGCGATAAGTCGTGTCTT
ACCGGGTTGGACTCAAGACGATAGTTACCGGATAAGGCGCAGCGGTCGGGCTGAACGGGGGGTTCGTGCA
CACAGCCCAGCTTGGAGCGAACGACCTACACCGAACTGAGATACCTACAGCGTGAGCTATGAGAAAGCGC
CACGCTTCCCGAAGGGAGAAAGGCGGACAGGTATCCGGTAAGCGGCAGGGTCGGAACAGGAGAGCGCACG
AGGGAGCTTCCAGGGGGAAACGCCTGGTATCTTTATAGTCCTGTCGGGTTTCGCCACCTCTGACTTGAGC
GTCGATTTTTGTGATGCTCGTCAGGGGGGCGGAGCCTATGGAAAAACGCCAGCAACGCGGCCTTTTTACG
GTTCCTGCTCGGATCTGTTGGACCGGACAGTAGTCATGGTTGATGGGCTGCCTGTATCGAGTGGTGATTT
TGTGCCGAGCTGCCGGTCGGGGAGCTGTTGGCTGGCTGGTGGCAGGATATATTGTGGTGTAAACAAATTG
ACGCTTAGACAACTTAATAACACATTGCGGACGTTTTTAATGTACTGGGGTT
Features (pLannotate 1.2.2; 15 found; start..end, strand, type, name):
    127..803     +  promoter       CaMV 35S promoter (enhanced): cauliflower mosaic virus 35S promoter with a duplicated enhancer region
    828..881     +  misc_feature   TMV Ω: translational enhancer from the tobacco mosaic virus 5'-leader sequence (Gallie et al., 1988)
    890..4993    +  CDS            Cas9: Cas9 (Csn1) endonuclease from the Streptococcus pyogenes Type II CRISPR/Cas system generates RNA-guided double strand breaks in DNA
   5033..5749    +  CDS            EYFP: EYFP is a basic (constitutively fluorescent) green/yellow fluorescent protein published in 1996, derived from Aequorea victoria. It is reported to be a very rapidly-maturing weak dimer with high acid sensitivity.
   5765..6017    +  terminator     NOS terminator: nopaline synthase terminator and poly(A) signal
   6270..6345    +  misc_RNA       gRNA scaffold: guide RNA scaffold for the Streptococcus pyogenes CRISPR/Cas9 system
   6357..6378    -  protein_bind   attB2 (fragment): mutant version of attB; recombination site for the Gateway® BP reaction BP Clonase™
   6450..6474    +  misc_feature   RB T-DNA repeat: right border repeat from nopaline C58 T-DNA
   6783..7412    +  CDS            pVS1 StaA: stability protein from the Pseudomonas plasmid pVS1 (Heeb et al., 2000)
   7841..8914    +  CDS            pVS1 RepA: replication protein from the Pseudomonas plasmid pVS1 (Heeb et al., 2000)
   8980..9174    +  rep_origin     pVS1 oriV: origin of replication for the Pseudomonas plasmid pVS1 (Heeb et al., 2000)
   9236..9340    +  promoter       AmpR promoter: bla
   9341..10135   +  CDS            KanR: aminoglycoside phosphotransferase; aphA-3; confers resistance to kanamycin
  10306..10894   +  rep_origin     ori: high-copy-number ColE1/pMB1/pBR322/pUC origin of replication
  11030..11054   +  misc_feature   LB T-DNA repeat: left border repeat from nopaline C58 T-DNA
