[The description below was written by a language model from this plasmid's Addgene catalogue record and pLannotate feature annotations shown in this document.]
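Description:
pEPOR2KN0055 is a Level 2 MoClo (Golden Gate) plant expression construct built in the binary backbone pICSL4723 by combining two Level 1 transcription units through BpiI sites that were destroyed during assembly. The backbone carries nopaline-type left and right T-DNA border repeats flanking the payload, which marks it as a vector for Agrobacterium-mediated delivery into plant cells. It also carries the pVS1 replication and stability functions (RepA, StaA, oriV) for maintenance in Agrobacterium and a high-copy ColE1/pUC-type origin for propagation in E. coli. Bacterial selection is by kanamycin, through an aphA-3 aminoglycoside phosphotransferase gene driven by the bla promoter. No plant selectable marker cassette is annotated or mentioned in the record.

The first unit places a Streptococcus pyogenes Cas9 coding sequence, described in the catalogue as the enhanced-specificity variant eCas9 1.1, under an enhanced CaMV 35S promoter with duplicated enhancer and the TMV Ω translational leader. An EYFP coding sequence lies immediately downstream of Cas9 and ahead of the NOS terminator, an arrangement that suggests a fluorescent fusion for monitoring nuclease expression, although the record does not say so explicitly. The second unit is a single guide RNA with the S. pyogenes scaffold, stated to be driven by the Arabidopsis U6-26 promoter (not picked up in the feature annotation) and targeting the methyltransferase gene AT5G10620.

The construct comes from a study comparing the efficiency and specificity of Cas nucleases in plants. The depositor sequence and the repository's sequencing result share the same feature layout but differ by about 145 nt in length, with the difference falling in the backbone between the pVS1 origin and the kanamycin cassette.
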