Addgene plasmid #117622: pEPOR2KN0055
Purpose: Level2 MoClo construct, containing level1 plant expression cassettes for Sp-eCas9 1.1(pEPOR1CB0011) and sgRNA_Methyltransferase {AT5G10620}(pEPOR1CB0083)
Depositing lab: Nicola Patron. Depositing organization: Earlham Institute. Publication: Comparison of efficiency and specificity of CRISPR-associated (Cas) nucleases in plants: An expanded toolkit for precision genome engineering. Raitskin O, Schudoma C, West A, Patron NJ. PLoS One. 2019 Feb 27;14(2):e0211598. doi: 10.1371/journal.pone.0211598. eCollection 2019. PubMed 30811422.
Backbone
  Vector backbone: pICSL4723
  Vector type: Plant Expression
Growth in bacteria
  Bacterial resistance: Kanamycin, 50 μg/mL
  Growth temperature: 37°C
  Growth strain: DH5alpha
  Copy number: High Copy
Gene/Insert
  Gene/Insert name: [35S:Sp-eCas9 1.1(pEPOR1CB0011) ] +[AtU6-26:sgRNA]
  Species: Synthetic
  Cloning method: Restriction Enzyme; 5′ cloning site BpiI (destroyed during cloning); 3′ cloning site BpiI (destroyed during cloning)
Terms and licenses: Academic/Nonprofit Terms; Industry Terms: Not Available to Industry
Depositor comments: Please visit https://www.biorxiv.org/content/early/2018/09/20/422766 for BioRxiv preprint
How to cite: pEPOR2KN0055 was a gift from Nicola Patron (Addgene plasmid # 117622 ; http://n2t.net/addgene:117622 ; RRID:Addgene_117622)
